Addgene plasmid #247898: SFB-XPF-R454W
Purpose: Mammalian expression construct for N-terminal S protein-Flag-Streptavidin binding peptide (SFB)-tagged XPF R454W
Depositing lab: Junjie Chen & Huimin Zhang. Depositing organization: University of Texas MD Anderson Cancer Center. Publication: SLX4IP acts with SLX4 and XPF-ERCC1 to promote interstrand crosslink repair. Zhang H, Chen Z, Ye Y, Ye Z, Cao D, Xiong Y, Srivastava M, Feng X, Tang M, Wang C, Tainer JA, Chen J. Nucleic Acids Res. 2019 Nov 4;47(19):10181-10201. doi: 10.1093/nar/gkz769. PubMed 31495888.
Backbone
  Vector backbone: pMH-SFB-N
  Vector type: Mammalian Expression
Growth in bacteria
  Bacterial resistance: Ampicillin, 100 μg/mL
  Growth temperature: 37°C
  Growth strain: DH5alpha
  Copy number: High Copy
Gene/Insert
  Gene/Insert name: XPF
  Species: H. sapiens (human)
  Mutation: R454W
  Entrez Gene: ERCC4 (a.k.a. ERCC11, FANCQ, RAD1, XFEPS, XPF)
  Tag / fusion protein: S protein-Flag-Streptavidin binding peptide (SFB) (N terminal on backbone)
  Cloning method: Gateway Cloning
Terms and licenses: Academic/Nonprofit Terms; Industry Terms: Not Available to Industry
How to cite: SFB-XPF-R454W was a gift from Junjie Chen & Huimin Zhang (Addgene plasmid # 247898 ; http://n2t.net/addgene:247898 ; RRID:Addgene_247898)
