[The description below was written by a language model from this plasmid's Addgene catalogue record and pLannotate feature annotations shown in this document.]
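Description:
SFB-XPF-R454W is a mammalian expression plasmid built on the pMH-SFB-N backbone that produces human XPF (ERCC4) carrying the R454W substitution, fused at its N terminus to a triple SFB tag. It is propagated in E. coli as a high-copy plasmid through a ColE1/pUC-type origin and is selected with ampicillin via the β-lactamase gene.

Expression is driven by the human cytomegalovirus immediate early enhancer and promoter. Downstream lie the S-tag, a FLAG epitope (annotated as a fragment of 3xFLAG) and the streptavidin-binding peptide. These are followed by the ERCC4 coding sequence, which is flanked by attB1 and attB2 sites, consistent with the recorded Gateway cloning of the insert into a destination vector. The tandem tag allows sequential affinity capture, for example on streptavidin and then S-protein resins, as well as detection with anti-FLAG antibodies. After the insert there is a fragment of the EMCV IRES and then an SV40 enhancer/early promoter driving puromycin N-acetyltransferase, which permits selection of transfected mammalian cells.

The annotation also shows Moloney murine leukemia virus LTRs, an MESV packaging signal fragment and a truncated gag, so the backbone appears to derive from a gammaretroviral vector. However, the record lists it only as a mammalian expression construct and does not describe use for virus production.

XPF is the catalytic subunit of the structure-specific XPF-ERCC1 endonuclease that acts in DNA repair. The associated study concerns SLX4IP, SLX4 and XPF-ERCC1 in interstrand crosslink repair, so this mutant is presumably used for expression and interaction or pulldown experiments in that context. The record does not state the functional consequence of R454W.
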