Features (pLannotate 1.2.2; 23 found; start..end, strand, type, name):
     22..325     +  enhancer       CMV enhancer: human cytomegalovirus immediate early enhancer
    326..529     +  promoter       CMV promoter: human cytomegalovirus (CMV) immediate early promoter
    552..579     +  misc_feature   MCS (fragment): multiple cloning site
    589..633     +  CDS            S-Tag: affinity and epitope tag derived from pancreatic ribonuclease A
    682..710     +  CDS            3xFLAG (fragment): three tandem FLAG® epitope tags
    727..840     +  CDS            SBP: streptavidin-binding peptide selected from a peptide library; binds streptavidin with nanomolar affinity (Keefe et al., 2001)
    871..900     +  misc_feature   MCS (fragment): multiple cloning site
    913..937     +  protein_bind   attB1: mutant version of attB; recombination site for the Gateway® BP reaction BP Clonase™
    940..3687    +  CDS            ERCC4: XPF_HUMAN - Also known as ERCC11, XPF. Experimental evidence at protein level: Swiss-Prot protein existence level 1. Catalytic component of a structure-specific DNA repair endonuclease responsible for the 5-prime incision during DNA repair. Involved in homologous recombination that assists in removing interstrand cross-link. From Homo sapiens (Human).
   3695..3715    -  protein_bind   attB2: mutant version of attB; core recombination site for the Gateway® BP reaction BP Clonase™
   3732..3944    +  misc_feature   IRES (fragment): internal ribosome entry site (IRES) of the encephalomyocarditis virus (EMCV)
   3983..4312    +  promoter       SV40 promoter: SV40 enhancer and early promoter
   4322..4921    +  CDS            PuroR: puromycin N-acetyltransferase; pac from Streptomyces alboniger; confers resistance to puromycin
   5020..5141    +  LTR            3' LTR (ΔU3) (fragment): self-inactivating 3' long terminal repeat (LTR) from Moloney murine leukemia virus
   5142..5611    +  LTR            LTR: long terminal repeat from Moloney murine leukemia virus
   5677..5729    -  CDS            lacI (fragment): lac repressor; lacI; The lac repressor binds to the lac operator to inhibit transcription in E. coli. This inhibition can be relieved by adding lactose or isopropyl-β-D-thiogalactopyranoside (IPTG).
   5912..6500    -  rep_origin     ori: high-copy-number ColE1/pMB1/pBR322/pUC origin of replication
   6660..7520    -  CDS            AmpR: β-lactamase; bla; confers resistance to ampicillin, carbenicillin, and related antibiotics
   7521..7625    -  promoter       AmpR promoter: bla
   7656..8125    +  LTR            LTR: long terminal repeat from Moloney murine leukemia virus
   8249..8523    +  misc_feature   MESV Ψ (fragment): packaging signal of murine embryonic stem cell virus
   8590..9006    +  CDS            gag (truncated): truncated Moloney murine leukemia virus (MMLV) gag gene lacking the start codon
   9031..9062    +  enhancer       CMV enhancer (fragment): human cytomegalovirus immediate early enhancer
>Addgene plasmid #247898 | SFB-XPF-R454W | addgene full sequence | sequence record 494940 | Addgene NGS Result
TAGCCCATATATGGAGTTCCGCGTTACATAACTTACGGTAAATGGCCCGCCTGGCTGACCGCCCAACGAC
CCCCGCCCATTGACGTCAATAATGACGTATGTTCCCATAGTAACGCCAATAGGGACTTTCCATTGACGTC
AATGGGTGGAGTATTTACGGTAAACTGCCCACTTGGCAGTACATCAAGTGTATCATATGCCAAGTACGCC
CCCTATTGACGTCAATGACGGTAAATGGCCCGCCTGGCATTATGCCCAGTACATGACCTTATGGGACTTT
CCTACTTGGCAGTACATCTACGTATTAGTCATCGCTATTACCATGGTGATGCGGTTTTGGCAGTACATCA
ATGGGCGTGGATAGCGGTTTGACTCACGGGGATTTCCAAGTCTCCACCCCATTGACGTCAATGGGAGTTT
GTTTTGGCACCAAAATCAACGGGACTTTCCAAAATGTCGTAACAACTCCGCCCCATTGACGCAAATGGGC
GGTAGGCGTGTACGGTGGGAGGTCTATATAAGCAGAGCTGGTTTAGTGAACCGTCAGATCCGCTAGCGCT
ACCGGACTCAGATCTCGAGGCCACCATGAAAGAAACCGCTGCTGCTAAATTCGAACGCCAGCACATGGAC
AGCGGAGCCGGCGCAGGAGCCGGCGCTGACGCGCCTGACTACAAAGACGATGACGACAAGGGAGATTACA
AGGATGACGATGACAAAGGCGCGTCGATGGACGAGAAGACCACCGGCTGGCGGGGCGGCCACGTGGTGGA
GGGCCTGGCCGGCGAGCTGGAGCAGCTGCGGGCCAGGCTGGAGCACCACCCTCAGGGCCAGCGGGAGCCC
TCCGGCGGCTGCAAGCTGGGCGGCGCGCCTGAATTCTGCAGTCGACGGTACCGCGGGCCCATCGCTCGAG
AGACAAGTTTGTACAAAAAAGCAGGCTTCATGGAGTCAGGGCAGCCGGCTCGACGGATTGCCATGGCGCC
GCTGCTGGAGTACGAGCGACAGCTGGTGCTGGAACTGCTCGACACTGACGGGCTAGTAGTGTGCGCCCGC
GGGCTCGGCGCGGACCGGCTCCTCTACCACTTTCTCCAGCTGCACTGCCACCCAGCCTGCCTGGTGCTGG
TGCTCAACACGCAGCCGGCCGAGGAGGAGTATTTTATCAATCAGCTGAAGATAGAAGGAGTTGAACACCT
CCCTCGCCGTGTAACAAATGAAATCACAAGCAACAGTCGCTATGAAGTTTACACACAAGGTGGTGTTATA
TTTGCGACAAGTAGGATACTTGTGGTTGACTTCTTGACTGATAGAATACCTTCAGATTTAATTACTGGCA
TCTTGGTGTATAGAGCCCACAGAATAATCGAGTCTTGTCAAGAAGCATTCATCTTGCGCCTCTTTCGCCA
GAAAAACAAACGTGGTTTTATTAAAGCTTTCACAGACAATGCTGTTGCCTTTGATACTGGTTTTTGTCAT
GTGGAAAGAGTGATGAGAAATCTTTTTGTGAGGAAACTGTATCTGTGGCCAAGGTTCCATGTAGCAGTAA
ACTCATTTTTAGAACAGCACAAACCTGAAGTTGTAGAAATCCATGTTTCTATGACACCTACCATGCTTGC
TATACAGACTGCTATACTGGACATTTTAAATGCATGTCTAAAGGAACTAAAATGCCATAACCCATCGCTT
GAAGTGGAAGATTTATCTTTAGAAAATGCTATTGGAAAACCTTTTGACAAGACAATCCGCCATTATCTGG
ATCCTTTGTGGCACCAGCTTGGAGCCAAGACTAAATCCTTAGTTCAGGATTTGAAGATATTACGAACTTT
GCTGCAGTATCTCTCTCAGTATGATTGTGTCACATTTCTTAATCTTCTGGAATCTCTGAGAGCAACGGAA
AAAGCTTTTGGTCAGAATTCAGGTTGGCTGTTTCTTGACTCCAGCACCTCGATGTTTATAAATGCTCGAG
CAAGGGTTTATCATCTTCCAGATGCCAAAATGAGTAAAAAAGAAAAAATATCTGAAAAAATGGAAATTAA
AGAAGGGGAAGAAACAAAAAAGGAACTGGTCCTAGAAAGCAACCCAAAGTGGGAGGCACTGACTGAAGTA
TTAAAAGAAATTGAGGCAGAAAATAAGGAGAGTGAAGCTCTTGGTGGTCCAGGTCAAGTACTGATTTGTG
CAAGTGATGACCGAACATGTTCCCAGCTGAGAGACTATATCACTCTTGGAGCGGAGGCCTTCTTATTGAG
GCTCTACAGGAAAACCTTTGAGAAGGATAGCAAAGCTGAAGAAGTCTGGATGAAATTTTGGAAGGAAGAC
AGTTCAAAGAGAATTAGGAAATCTCACAAAAGACCTAAAGACCCCCAAAACAAAGAACGGGCTTCTACCA
AAGAAAGAACCCTCAAAAAGAAAAAACGGAAGTTGACCTTAACTCAAATGGTAGGAAAACCTGAAGAACT
GGAAGAGGAAGGAGATGTCGAGGAAGGATATCGTCGAGAAATAAGCAGTAGCCCAGAAAGCTGCCCGGAA
GAAATTAAGCATGAAGAATTTGATGTAAATTTGTCATCGGATGCTGCTTTCGGAATCCTGAAAGAACCCC
TCACTATCATCCATCCGCTTCTGGGTTGCAGCGACCCCTATGCTCTGACAAGGGTACTACATGAAGTGGA
GCCAAGATACGTGGTTCTTTATGACGCAGAGCTAACCTTTGTTCGGCAGCTTGAAATTTACAGGGCGAGT
AGGCCTGGGAAACCTCTGAGGGTTTACTTTCTTATATACGGAGGTTCAACTGAGGAACAACGCTATCTCA
CTGCTTTGCGGAAAGAAAAGGAAGCTTTTGAAAAACTCATAAGGGAAAAAGCAAGCATGGTTGTCCCTGA
AGAAAGAGAAGGCAGAGATGAAACAAACTTAGACCTAGTAAGAGGCACAGCATCTGCAGATGTTTCCACT
GACACTCGGAAAGCCGGTGGCCAGGAACAGAATGGTACACAGCAAAGCATAGTTGTGGATATGCGTGAAT
TTCGAAGTGAGCTTCCATCTCTGATCCATCGTCGGGGCATTGACATTGAACCCGTGACTTTAGAGGTTGG
AGATTACATCCTCACTCCAGAAATGTGCGTGGAGCGCAAGAGTATCAGTGATTTAATCGGCTCTTTAAAT
AACGGCCGCCTCTACAGCCAGTGCATCTCCATGTCCCGCTACTACAAGCGTCCCGTGCTTCTGATTGAGT
TTGACCCTAGCAAGCCTTTCTCTCTCACTTCCCGAGGTGCCTTGTTTCAGGAGATCTCCAGCAATGACAT
TAGTTCCAAACTCACTCTTCTTACACTTCACTTCCCCAGACTACGGATTCTCTGGTGCCCCTCTCCTCAT
GCAACGGCGGAGTTGTTTGAGGAGCTGAAACAAAGCAAGCCACAGCCTGATGCGGCGACAGCACTGGCCA
TTACAGCAGATTCTGAAACCCTTCCCGAGTCAGAGAAGTATAATCCTGGTCCCCAAGACTTCTTGTTAAA
AATGCCAGGGGTGAATGCCAAAAACTGCCGCTCCTTGATGCACCACGTTAAGAACATCGCAGAATTAGCA
GCCCTGTCACAAGACGAGCTCACGAGTATTCTGGGGAATGCTGCAAATGCCAAACAGCTTTATGATTTCA
TTCACACCTCTTTTGCAGAAGTCGTATCAAAAGGAAAAGGGAAAAAGTGAAACCCAGCTTTCTTGTACAA
AGTGGCTCGAGCAGGGATCCGCCCCTCTCCCTCCCCCCCCCCTAACGTTACTGGCCGAAGCCGCTTGGAA
TAAGGCCGGTGTGCGTTTGTCTATATGTTATTTTCCACCATATTGCCGTCTTTTGGCAATGTGAGGGCCC
GGAAACCTGGCCCTGTCTTCTTGACGAGCATTCCTAGGGGTCTTTCCCCTCTCGCCAAAGGAATGCAAGG
TCTGTTGAATGTCGTGAAGGAAGCGTAGGAATTCGCCAGCACAGTGGTCGACCCTGTGGAATGTGTGTCA
GTTAGGGTGTGGAAAGTCCCCAGGCTCCCCAGCAGGCAGAAGTATGCAAAGCATGCATCTCAATTAGTCA
GCAACCAGGTGTGGAAAGTCCCCAGGCTCCCCAGCAGGCAGAAGTATGCAAAGCATGCATCTCAATTAGT
CAGCAACCATAGTCCCGCCCCTAACTCCGCCCATCCCGCCCCTAACTCCGCCCAGTTCCGCCCATTCTCC
GCCCCATGGCTGACTAATTTTTTTTATTTATGCAGAGGCCGAGGCCGCCTCGGCCTCTGAGCTATTCCAG
AAGTAGTGAGGAGGCTTTTTTGGAGGCCTAGGCTTTTGCAAAAAGCTTACCATGACCGAGTACAAGCCCA
CGGTGCGCCTCGCCACCCGCGACGACGTCCCCAGGGCCGTACGCACCCTCGCCGCCGCGTTCGCCGACTA
CCCCGCCACGCGCCACACCGTCGATCCGGACCGCCACATCGAGCGGGTCACCGAGCTGCAAGAACTCTTC
CTCACGCGCGTCGGGCTCGACATCGGCAAGGTGTGGGTCGCGGACGACGGCGCCGCGGTGGCGGTCTGGA
CCACGCCGGAGAGCGTCGAAGCGGGGGCGGTGTTCGCCGAGATCGGCCCGCGCATGGCCGAGTTGAGCGG
TTCCCGGCTGGCCGCGCAGCAACAGATGGAAGGCCTCCTGGCGCCGCACCGGCCCAAGGAGCCCGCGTGG
TTCCTGGCCACCGTCGGCGTCTCGCCCGACCACCAGGGCAAGGGTCTGGGCAGCGCCGTCGTGCTCCCCG
GAGTGGAGGCGGCCGAGCGCGCCGGGGTGCCCGCCTTCCTGGAGACCTCCGCGCCCCGCAACCTCCCCTT
CTACGAGCGGCTCGGCTTCACCGTCACCGCCGACGTCGAGGTGCCCGAAGGACCGCGCACCTGGTGCATG
ACCCGCAAGCCCGGTGCCTGACGCCCGCCCCACGACCCGCAGCGCCCGACCGAAAGGAGCGCACGACCCC
ATGCATCGATAAAATAAAAGATTTTATTTAGTCTCCAGAAAAAGGGGGGAATGAAAGACCCCACCTGTAG
GTTTGGCAAGCTAGCTTAAGTAACGCCATTTTGCAAGGCATGGAAAAATACATAACTGAGAATAGAGAAG
TTCAGATCAAGGTCAGGAACAGATGGAACAGCTGAATATGGGCCAAACAGGATATCTGTGGTAAGCAGTT
CCTGCCCCGGCTCAGGGCCAAGAACAGATGGAACAGCTGAATATGGGCCAAACAGGATATCTGTGGTAAG
CAGTTCCTGCCCCGGCTCAGGGCCAAGAACAGATGGTCCCCAGATGCGGTCCAGCCCTCAGCAGTTTCTA
GAGAACCATCAGATGTTTCCAGGGTGCCCCAAGGACCTGAAATGACCCTGTGCCTTATTTGAACTAACCA
ATCAGTTCGCTTCTCGCTTCTGTTCGCGCGCTTCTGCTCCCCGAGCTCAATAAAAGAGCCCACAACCCCT
CACTCGGGGCGCCAGTCCTCCGATTGACTGAGTCGCCCGGGTACCCGTGTATCCAATAAACCCTCTTGCA
GTTGCATCCGACTTGTGGTCTCGCTGTTCCTTGGGAGGGTCTCCTCTGAGTGATTGACTACCCGTCAGCG
GGGGTCTTTCACATGCAGCATGTATCAAAATTAATTTGGTTTTTTTTCTTAAGTATTTACATTAAATGGC
CATAGTTGCATTAATGAATCGGCCAACGCGCGGGGAGAGGCGGTTTGCGTATTGGGCGCTCTTCCGCTTC
CTCGCTCACTGACTCGCTGCGCTCGGTCGTTCGGCTGCGGCGAGCGGTATCAGCTCACTCAAAGGCGGTA
ATACGGTTATCCACAGAATCAGGGGATAACGCAGGAAAGAACATGTGAGCAAAAGGCCAGCAAAAGGCCA
GGAACCGTAAAAAGGCCGCGTTGCTGGCGTTTTTCCATAGGCTCCGCCCCCCTGACGAGCATCACAAAAA
TCGACGCTCAAGTCAGAGGTGGCGAAACCCGACAGGACTATAAAGATACCAGGCGTTTCCCCCTGGAAGC
TCCCTCGTGCGCTCTCCTGTTCCGACCCTGCCGCTTACCGGATACCTGTCCGCCTTTCTCCCTTCGGGAA
GCGTGGCGCTTTCTCATAGCTCACGCTGTAGGTATCTCAGTTCGGTGTAGGTCGTTCGCTCCAAGCTGGG
CTGTGTGCACGAACCCCCCGTTCAGCCCGACCGCTGCGCCTTATCCGGTAACTATCGTCTTGAGTCCAAC
CCGGTAAGACACGACTTATCGCCACTGGCAGCAGCCACTGGTAACAGGATTAGCAGAGCGAGGTATGTAG
GCGGTGCTACAGAGTTCTTGAAGTGGTGGCCTAACTACGGCTACACTAGAAGAACAGTATTTGGTATCTG
CGCTCTGCTGAAGCCAGTTACCTTCGGAAAAAGAGTTGGTAGCTCTTGATCCGGCAAACAAACCACCGCT
GGTAGCGGTGGTTTTTTTGTTTGCAAGCAGCAGATTACGCGCAGAAAAAAAGGATCTCAAGAAGATCCTT
TGATCTTTTCTACGGGGTCTGACGCTCAGTGGAACGAAAACTCACGTTAAGGGATTTTGGTCATGAGATT
ATCAAAAAGGATCTTCACCTAGATCCTTTTGCGGCCGCAAATCAATCTAAAGTATATATGAGTAAACTTG
GTCTGACAGTTACCAATGCTTAATCAGTGAGGCACCTATCTCAGCGATCTGTCTATTTCGTTCATCCATA
GTTGCCTGACTCCCCGTCGTGTAGATAACTACGATACGGGAGGGCTTACCATCTGGCCCCAGTGCTGCAA
TGATACCGCGAGACCCACGCTCACCGGCTCCAGATTTATCAGCAATAAACCAGCCAGCCGGAAGGGCCGA
GCGCAGAAGTGGTCCTGCAACTTTATCCGCCTCCATCCAGTCTATTAATTGTTGCCGGGAAGCTAGAGTA
AGTAGTTCGCCAGTTAATAGTTTGCGCAACGTTGTTGCCATTGCTACAGGCATCGTGGTGTCACGCTCGT
CGTTTGGTATGGCTTCATTCAGCTCCGGTTCCCAACGATCAAGGCGAGTTACATGATCCCCCATGTTGTG
CAAAAAAGCGGTTAGCTCCTTCGGTCCTCCGATCGTTGTCAGAAGTAAGTTGGCCGCAGTGTTATCACTC
ATGGTTATGGCAGCACTGCATAATTCTCTTACTGTCATGCCATCCGTAAGATGCTTTTCTGTGACTGGTG
AGTACTCAACCAAGTCATTCTGAGAATAGTGTATGCGGCGACCGAGTTGCTCTTGCCCGGCGTCAATACG
GGATAATACCGCGCCACATAGCAGAACTTTAAAAGTGCTCATCATTGGAAAACGTTCTTCGGGGCGAAAA
CTCTCAAGGATCTTACCGCTGTTGAGATCCAGTTCGATGTAACCCACTCGTGCACCCAACTGATCTTCAG
CATCTTTTACTTTCACCAGCGTTTCTGGGTGAGCAAAAACAGGAAGGCAAAATGCCGCAAAAAAGGGAAT
AAGGGCGACACGGAAATGTTGAATACTCATACTCTTCCTTTTTCAATATTATTGAAGCATTTATCAGGGT
TATTGTCTCATGAGCGGATACATATTTGAATGTATTTAGAAAAATAAACAAATAGGGGTTCCGCGCACAT
TTCCCCGAAAAGTGCCACCTGCAGCCTGAATATGGGCCAAACAGGATATCTGTGGTAAGCAGTTCCTGCC
CCGGCTCAGGGCCAAGAACAGATGGAACAGCTGAATATGGGCCAAACAGGATATCTGTGGTAAGCAGTTC
CTGCCCCGGCTCAGGGCCAAGAACAGATGGTCCCCAGATGCGGTCCAGCCCTCAGCAGTTTCTAGAGAAC
CATCAGATGTTTCCAGGGTGCCCCAAGGACCTGAAATGACCCTGTGCCTTATTTGAACTAACCAATCAGT
TCGCTTCTCGCTTCTGTTCGCGCGCTTCTGCTCCCCGAGCTCAATAAAAGAGCCCACAACCCCTCACTCG
GGGCGCCAGTCCTCCGATTGACTGAGTCGCCCGGGTACCCGTGTATCCAATAAACCCTCTTGCAGTTGCA
TCCGACTTGTGGTCTCGCTGTTCCTTGGGAGGGTCTCCTCTGAGTGATTGACTACCCGTCAGCGGGGGTC
TTTCATTTGGGGGCTCGTCCGGGATCGGGAGACCCCTGCCCAGGGACCACCGACCCACCACCGGGAGGCA
AGCTGGCCAGCAACTTATCTGTGTCTGTCCGATTGTCTAGTGTCTATGACTGATTTTATGCGCCTGCGTC
GGTACTAGTTAGCTAACTAGCTCTGTATCTGGCGGACCCGTGGTGGAACTGACGAGTTCTGAACACCCGG
CCGCAACCCTGGGAGACGTCCCAGGGACTTTGGGGGCCGTTTTTGTGGCCCGACCTGAGGAAGGGAGTCG
ATGTGGAATCCGACCCCGTCAGGATATGTGGTTCTGGTAGGAGACGAGAACCTAAAACAGTTCCCGCCTC
CGTCTGAATTTTTGCTTTCGGTTTGGAACCGAAGCCGCGCGTCTTGTCTGCTGCAGCGCTGCAGCATCGT
TCTGTGTTGTCTCTGTCTGACTGTGTTTCTGTATTTGTCTGAAAATTAGGGCCAGACTGTTACCACTCCC
TTAAGTTTGACCTTAGGTCACTGGAAAGATGTCGAGCGGATCGCTCACAACCAGTCGGTAGATGTCAAGA
AGAGACGTTGGGTTACCTTCTGCTCTGCAGAATGGCCAACCTTTAACGTCGGATGGCCGCGAGACGGCAC
CTTTAACCGAGACCTCATCACCCAGGTTAAGATCAAGGTCTTTTCACCTGGCCCGCATGGACACCCAGAC
CAGGTCCCCTACATCGTGACCTGGGAAGCCTTGGCTTTTGACCCCCCTCCCTGGGTCAAGCCCTTTGTAC
ACCCTAAGCCTCCGCCTCCTCTTCCTCCATCCGCCCCGTCTCTCCCCCTTGAACCTCCTCGTTCGACCCC
GCCTCGATCCTCCCTTTATCCAGCCCTCACTCCTTCTCTAGGCGCCGGCCGGATCCCAGTGTGGTGGTAC
TAATAGTAATCAATTACGGGGTCATTAGTTCA
